Addgene plasmid #49006: 666 pME-Lnx-1
Purpose: full length coding sequence for zebrafish lnx1 gene in gateway middle entry vector
Depositing lab: Nathan Lawson. Depositing organization: University of Massachusetts, Worcester. Publication: Post-transcriptional mechanisms contribute to Etv2 repression during vascular development. Moore JC, Sheppard S, Shestopalov IA, Chen JK, Lawson N. Dev Biol. 2013 Sep 11. pii: S0012-1606(13)00470-3. doi: 10.1016/j.ydbio.2013.08.028. PubMed 24036310.
Backbone
  Vector backbone: pdonr221
  Backbone manufacturer: invitrogen
  Backbone size w/o insert (bp): 2545
  Total vector size (bp): 4582
  Vector type: gateway middle entry
Growth in bacteria
  Bacterial resistance: Kanamycin, 50 μg/mL
  Growth temperature: 37°C
  Growth strain: Top10
  Copy number: Unknown
Gene/Insert
  Gene/Insert name: ligand of numb-protein X 2b (alt name: lnx2b)
  Species: D. rerio (zebrafish)
  Insert size (bp): 2037
  Entrez Gene: lnx2b (a.k.a. id:ibd3184, lnxL, zgc:85925)
  Cloning method: Gateway Cloning
  Sequencing primers: 5′ m13F; 3′ m13R
Terms and licenses: Academic/Nonprofit Terms; Industry Terms: Not Available to Industry
How to cite: 666 pME-Lnx-1 was a gift from Nathan Lawson (Addgene plasmid # 49006 ; http://n2t.net/addgene:49006 ; RRID:Addgene_49006)
