[The description below was written by a language model from this plasmid's Addgene catalogue record and pLannotate feature annotations shown in this document.]
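Description:
666 pME-Lnx-1 is a Gateway middle entry clone built on the pDONR221 backbone, carrying a full-length zebrafish (Danio rerio) coding sequence for a ligand of numb-protein X family member. The record is not fully consistent on the gene's identity. The plasmid name and stated purpose call it lnx1, whereas the insert field and gene link identify it as ligand of numb-protein X 2b (lnx2b, also known as lnxL). The automated annotation labels the roughly 2 kb open reading frame as Lnx2 by similarity to the mouse protein, which reflects homology rather than a mouse origin. The plasmid is about 4.6 kb in total. It is propagated in E. coli through a high-copy ColE1/pUC-type origin and is selected with kanamycin through an aminoglycoside phosphotransferase (KanR) gene.

The coding sequence sits between attL1 and attL2, the recombination sites produced when a PCR product is moved into a donor vector. These sites allow LR Clonase-mediated transfer of the insert into attR-containing destination vectors. As a "middle" entry clone, it is suited to multisite Gateway assembly, where it can be combined with a 5′ entry element supplying a promoter and a 3′ entry element supplying a tag or polyadenylation signal. The entry vector has no eukaryotic promoter of its own, so expression depends on the final assembled construct. Upstream rrnB T1 and T2 terminators insulate the insert from read-through transcription in bacteria. A T7 promoter lies just outside attL2 and points back toward the insert. The short lacI and lacZα fragments are backbone remnants with no function. No epitope tags or reporters are annotated. The associated publication concerns post-transcriptional repression of Etv2 during vascular development, which suggests the clone was used to build zebrafish expression constructs in that context.
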