Features (pLannotate 1.2.2; 10 found; start..end, strand, type, name):
    121..213     +  CDS            lacI (fragment): lac repressor; lacI; The lac repressor binds to the lac operator to inhibit transcription in E. coli. This inhibition can be relieved by adding lactose or isopropyl-β-D-thiogalactopyranoside (IPTG).
    268..295     -  terminator     rrnB T2 terminator: transcription terminator T2 from the E. coli rrnB gene
    427..470     +  terminator     rrnB T1 terminator: Escherichia coli rrnB; transcription terminator T1 from the E. coli rrnB gene
    517..553     -  CDS            lacZα (fragment): LacZα fragment of β-galactosidase; lacZ fragment
    569..668     +  protein_bind   attL1: mutant version of attL; recombination site for the Gateway® LR reaction LR Clonase™
    683..2707    +  CDS            Lnx2: LNX2_MOUSE - Experimental evidence at protein level: Swiss-Prot protein existence level 1. From Mus musculus (Mouse).
   2712..2811    -  protein_bind   attL2: mutant version of attL; recombination site for the Gateway® LR reaction LR Clonase™
   2829..2847    -  promoter       T7 promoter: promoter for bacteriophage T7 RNA polymerase
   2981..3790    +  CDS            KanR: aminoglycoside phosphotransferase; aph(3')-Ia; confers resistance to kanamycin in bacteria or G418 (Geneticin®) in eukaryotes
   3937..4525    +  rep_origin     ori: high-copy-number ColE1/pMB1/pBR322/pUC origin of replication
>Addgene plasmid #49006 | 666 pME-Lnx-1 | depositor full sequence | sequence record 71940 | 666 pME-Lnx-1 sequence 4585 bps
CTTTCCTGCGTTATCCCCTGATTCTGTGGATAACCGTATTACCGCCTTTGAGTGAGCTGATACCGCTCGC
CGCAGCCGAACGACCGAGCGCAGCGAGTCAGTGAGCGAGGAAGCGGAAGAGCGCCCAATACGCAAACCGC
CTCTCCCCGCGCGTTGGCCGATTCATTAATGCAGCTGGCACGACAGGTTTCCCGACTGGAAAGCGGGCAG
TGAGCGCAACGCAATTAATACGCGTACCGCTAGCCAGGAAGAGTTTGTAGAAACGCAAAAAGGCCATCCG
TCAGGATGGCCTTCTGCTTAGTTTGATGCCTGGCAGTTTATGGCGGGCGTCCTGCCCGCCACCCTCCGGG
CCGTTGCTTCACAACGTTCAAATCCGCTCCCGGCGGATTTGTCCTACTCAGGAGAGCGTTCACCGACAAA
CAACAGATAAAACGAAAGGCCCAGTCTTCCGACTGAGCCTTTCGTTTTATTTGATGCCTGGCAGTTCCCT
ACTCTCGCGTTAACGCTAGCATGGATGTTTTCCCAGTCACGACGTTGTAAAACGACGGCCAGTCTTAAGC
TCGGGCCCCAAATAATGATTTTATTTTGACTGATAGTGACCTGTTCGTTGCAACACATTGATGAGCAATG
CTTTTTTATAATGCCAACTTTGTACAAAAAAGCAGGCTCAACCATGACGGAGTCTAAGACGTCTTCACTG
CCGACCGGTGTAACGTGGGCGCGGGTGTGTAAGGAATGTGGACAGTGCCATGATGGCCAAGACAGTCATC
TGTTTGAATATCAGGATGAGGTGGATGATGAGCTGGTCTGCCACATCTGCCTACAACCTCTGTTGCAGCC
TATGGACACACCGTGCGGCCACACTTATTGCTTCCAGTGCCTCAGCAATTTCCTGCACGACCAGGACTTC
TGTCCTGTCGACCGCCAAAGGATTCAGCTACAACAATGCAGAGCCTCCAGCCTGCTGGTACGCAATCTGC
TGGACAAACTGGCCGTGCTGTGCCCGTTTCGCAGTGAGTGCGAGCTGAGCATGCAACGTTGTGAGTTGCA
ACCTCATCTGCACAACAGATGCCCTGCGTTCAAGCGACTCAGGGAGGAGGCGGAGAGAAAAAAGAGACCC
TCCTGGAATGAGTTAAAGGGAAGTAAATCAGATGGAGATTTAGCTGATGCCAAATCTGCCCAAACAATCG
GACGCACAGCTCAGCTCAGCGCACCCTCAGAACCTGGACTGGTCAACCCCGCCTTCGAGGAGGGCGAAGA
TGACACCCCTCTGAGGTGCAGTCTTGTGGCTGAGGCGACTGTGGTGGAGCTGTTTCGTGAAGATCCAGGC
GAGGATTTGGGATTGCGTATAGTGGGAGGAAAAGACACACCCTTGGGCAACATCGTCATTCAGGAGATCG
TGCGTGACTCACTGGTGGCCCGAGATGGCAAACTGGCACCTGGAGATCATATCCTGGAGGTGAATGATGT
CAGTCTGGCATCTATCTCTCACAGTCGTGCCATTGCTGTGATTCGGCAGCCGTGTTCCCGCCTCAGGCTC
ACTGTCATGCAGGAGAAGGGCTTCAAACCCCGGCCCGAACATCACACTCAGCCCTCAGCTTCACCTCCAA
CACAGTCACCCAGTACCAACCAGAACCACGGTACTGTCATCCAGGTCACCCTGGTGAAGCATGAGCGTTC
AGAGGCGCTTGGCATCAAACTCATCCGCAAGTCTGAGGAGCCAGGAGTTTTCATCCTGGACCTTCTCCCT
GGAGGACTGGCGGCCAAAGATGGCAAATTGAGGAACAACGATAAAGTGCTGGGCATTAATGGACAGGACC
TGCGACATGGCACCCCAGAGAGTGCAGCTCAGATCATACAGGCAAGTGAAATGCGTGTGAACTTTGTAGT
GATGAGGCTTCAAGATGTCTCCGAGGAGGGTGGTGAGGGACAGAGCAGAGGGGCCCGGAGAGTCCCCGAA
CCACAGTATTTCAGACGCCACTCTGAATACATGAAGGAGCCTCCAGGCGGATTCTCCAGTCAAGAGAAGA
CTGTGACCCTAAAGAAGGAGCCTCGGCAGTCTCTAGGCATCACCATTGCAGGTGGCAGAGACTGTCGCAG
CCGTTTGCCTGTCTACATCACTAGTGTTCAGCCTGTGGGCTGCCTGCACAGAGACGGCACTGTCAAAACA
GGTGATGTTCTTTTGAGTATAAATGGTATTGACCTGACCCATCTGACCTACAACGAGGCAGTGACTGTCC
TGAAGACCCAGACTGCTCAAAGCACAGTAACGCTGCGAGTCATCCAGACGTTTGCTGATGATGAAGAACA
GGATGGAGAATCTGGCAGTAGAGAAGACATGGACACAATGGAGGGCCCCAAAGATGATGACATCAACTGG
GTTCCTCTCTGGACCCGCTGGCTCGGGCTGCCCAGTTGCATCCACTGGTGTCGAGATATAATGCTGATGA
AGACCAACAGTGAGAGCTGGGGCTTCAGTATTGTGGGAGGATATGAGGAGAGTCGTGGCCAACAGCCCTT
CTTCATCAAGACCATTGTGCCTGGAACACCAGCTTACTTTGACGGACGCCTCAAGTGTGGTGATGAGATT
GTGGCAGTGAATGGAGTCACTACAGTGGGCATGAATAACTCCTCCTTGATACCCATGCTGAAACTGCAGA
AGAACAAAGTCACTCTGACCGTGGTCTCCTGGCCTGGCAGTCTGGTTTAATACCCAGCTTTCTTGTACAA
AGTTGGCATTATAAGAAAGCATTGCTTATCAATTTGTTGCAACGAACAGGTCACTATCAGTCAAAATAAA
ATCATTATTTGCCATCCAGCTGATATCCCCTATAGTGAGTCGTATTACATGGTCATAGCTGTTTCCTGGC
AGCTCTGGCCCGTGTCTCAAAATCTCTGATGTTACATTGCACAAGATAAAATAATATCATCATGAACAAT
AAAACTGTCTGCTTACATAAACAGTAATACAAGGGGTGTTATGAGCCATATTCAACGGGAAACGTCGAGG
CCGCGATTAAATTCCAACATGGATGCTGATTTATATGGGTATAAATGGGCTCGCGATAATGTCGGGCAAT
CAGGTGCGACAATCTATCGCTTGTATGGGAAGCCCGATGCGCCAGAGTTGTTTCTGAAACATGGCAAAGG
TAGCGTTGCCAATGATGTTACAGATGAGATGGTCAGACTAAACTGGCTGACGGAATTTATGCCTCTTCCG
ACCATCAAGCATTTTATCCGTACTCCTGATGATGCATGGTTACTCACCACTGCGATCCCCGGAAAAACAG
CATTCCAGGTATTAGAAGAATATCCTGATTCAGGTGAAAATATTGTTGATGCGCTGGCAGTGTTCCTGCG
CCGGTTGCATTCGATTCCTGTTTGTAATTGTCCTTTTAACAGCGATCGCGTATTTCGTCTCGCTCAGGCG
CAATCACGAATGAATAACGGTTTGGTTGATGCGAGTGATTTTGATGACGAGCGTAATGGCTGGCCTGTTG
AACAAGTCTGGAAAGAAATGCATAAACTTTTGCCATTCTCACCGGATTCAGTCGTCACTCATGGTGATTT
CTCACTTGATAACCTTATTTTTGACGAGGGGAAATTAATAGGTTGTATTGATGTTGGACGAGTCGGAATC
GCAGACCGATACCAGGATCTTGCCATCCTATGGAACTGCCTCGGTGAGTTTTCTCCTTCATTACAGAAAC
GGCTTTTTCAAAAATATGGTATTGATAATCCTGATATGAATAAATTGCAGTTTCATTTGATGCTCGATGA
GTTTTTCTAATCAGAATTGGTTAATTGGTTGTAACACTGGCAGAGCATTACGCTGACTTGACGGGACGGC
GCAAGCTCATGACCAAAATCCCTTAACGTGAGTTACGCGTCGTTCCACTGAGCGTCAGACCCCGTAGAAA
AGATCAAAGGATCTTCTTGAGATCCTTTTTTTCTGCGCGTAATCTGCTGCTTGCAAACAAAAAAACCACC
GCTACCAGCGGTGGTTTGTTTGCCGGATCAAGAGCTACCAACTCTTTTTCCGAAGGTAACTGGCTTCAGC
AGAGCGCAGATACCAAATACTGTTCTTCTAGTGTAGCCGTAGTTAGGCCACCACTTCAAGAACTCTGTAG
CACCGCCTACATACCTCGCTCTGCTAATCCTGTTACCAGTGGCTGCTGCCAGTGGCGATAAGTCGTGTCT
TACCGGGTTGGACTCAAGACGATAGTTACCGGATAAGGCGCAGCGGTCGGGCTGAACGGGGGGTTCGTGC
ACACAGCCCAGCTTGGAGCGAACGACCTACACCGAACTGAGATACCTACAGCGTGAGCTATGAGAAAGCG
CCACGCTTCCCGAAGGGAGAAAGGCGGACAGGTATCCGGTAAGCGGCAGGGTCGGAACAGGAGAGCGCAC
GAGGGAGCTTCCAGGGGGAAACGCCTGGTATCTTTATAGTCCTGTCGGGTTTCGCCACCTCTGACTTGAG
CGTCGATTTTTGTGATGCTCGTCAGGGGGGCGGAGCCTATGGAAAAACGCCAGCAACGCGGCCTTTTTAC
GGTTCCTGGCCTTTTGCTGGCCTTTTGCTCACATG
