>Addgene plasmid #49006 | 666 pME-Lnx-1 | addgene partial sequence | sequence record 73201 | M13pUC-fwd 5'-CCCAGTCACGACGTTGTAAAACG-3'
CCAATATGATTTTATTTTGACTGATAGTGACCTGTTCGTTGCAACAAATTGATGAGCAATGCTTTTTTAT
AATGCCAACTTTGTACAAAAAAGCAGGCTCAACCATGACGGAGTCTAAGACGTCTTCACTGCCGACCGGT
GTAACGTGGGCGCGGGTGTGTAAGGAATGTGGACAGTGCCATGATGGCCAAGACAGTCATCTGTTTGAAT
ATCAGGATGAGGTGGATGATGAGCTGGTCTGCCACATCTGCCTACAACCTCTGTTGCAGCCTATGGACAC
ACCGTGCGGCCACACTTATTGCTTCCAGTGCCTCAGCAATTTCCTGCACGACCAGGACTTCTGTCCTGTC
GACCGCCAAAGGATTCAGCTACAACAATGCAGAGCCTCCAGCCTGCTGGTACGCAATCTGCTGGACAAAC
TGGCCGTGCTGTGCCCGTTTCGCAGTGAGTGCGAGCTGAGCATGCAACGTTGTGAGTTGCAACCTCATCT
GCACAACAGATGCCCTGCGTTCAAGCGACTCAGGGAGGAGGCGGAGAGAAAAAAGAGACCCTCCTGGAAT
GAGTTAAAGGGAAGTAAATCAGATGGAGATTTAGCTGATGCCAAATCTGCCCAAACAATCGGACGCACAG
CTCAGCTCAGCGCACCCTCAGAACCTGGACTGGTCAACCCCGCCTTCG
